Addgene plasmid #68211: pTNos:BASTA:PNos (GB0023)
Purpose: Provides the bar gene for resistance to basta fused to the A. tumefaciens Nopaline synthase promoter and terminator. Cloned as a level 0 GB part ready to be transferred to a GB level1 plant expression vector.
Depositing lab: Diego Orzaez. Depositing organization: Agencia Estatal Consejo Superior de Investigaciones Científicas, M.P. Publication: GoldenBraid 2.0: a comprehensive DNA assembly framework for plant synthetic biology. Sarrion-Perdigones A, Vazquez-Vilar M, Palaci J, Castelijns B, Forment J, Ziarsolo P, Blanca J, Granell A, Orzaez D. Plant Physiol. 2013 Jul;162(3):1618-31. 10.1104/pp.113.217661 PubMed 23669743.
Backbone
  Vector backbone: pUPD
  Backbone manufacturer: self-made; derived from pGEMT-Easy manufactured by Promega
  Vector type: Unspecified
Growth in bacteria
  Bacterial resistance: Ampicillin, 100 μg/mL
  Growth temperature: 37°C
  Growth strain: DH5alpha
  Copy number: High Copy
Gene/Insert
  Gene/Insert name: bar gene
  Insert size (bp): 1146
  Mutation: BsaI and BsmBI sites removed
  Promoter: PNos
  Cloning method: Restriction Enzyme; 5′ cloning site BsmBI (destroyed during cloning); 3′ cloning site BsmBI (destroyed during cloning)
  Sequencing primers: 5′ SP6; 3′ T7
Terms and licenses: Academic/Nonprofit Terms; Industry Terms: Not Available to Industry
Depositor comments: insert can be released with BsaI
How to cite: pTNos:BASTA:PNos (GB0023) was a gift from Diego Orzaez (Addgene plasmid # 68211 ; http://n2t.net/addgene:68211 ; RRID:Addgene_68211)
