[The description below was written by a language model from this plasmid's Addgene catalogue record and the feature table of its GenBank file.]
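Description:
pTNos:BASTA:PNos (GB0023) is a 4,205 bp GoldenBraid 2.0 level 0 part plasmid built in pUPD, a domestication vector derived from pGEM-T Easy. It is an E. coli cloning vector rather than a plant transformation vector. It replicates at high copy from a ColE1/pUC-type origin, is selected with ampicillin through the bla gene, and retains an f1 phage origin. It also keeps the lac promoter/operator region and the flanking T7, SP6 and M13 primer sites typical of the pGEM family, which are useful for sequencing across the insert.

The roughly 1.1 kb insert is a complete plant selectable-marker transcriptional unit. The Streptomyces hygroscopicus bar gene encodes phosphinothricin acetyltransferase and is driven by the Agrobacterium tumefaciens nopaline synthase (NOS) promoter, with the NOS terminator and polyadenylation signal downstream. In plants this enzyme detoxifies phosphinothricin/bialaphos, the active component of the herbicide Basta, so transformed tissue can be selected. In the annotated map the promoter and coding sequence lie on the complementary strand, with the terminator at the low-coordinate end. This matches the terminator-first order in the plasmid name and places the cassette in reverse orientation relative to the map.

Internal BsaI and BsmBI sites were removed from the insert to make it compatible with Type IIS assembly. The part was cloned through BsmBI sites that were destroyed in the process, and it can be released with BsaI for transfer into a GoldenBraid level 1 plant expression vector. There it serves as a ready-made Basta resistance module for multigene plant constructs.
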