LOCUS       Exported 4205 bp ds-DNA circular SYN 13-MAY-2021
DEFINITION  Provides the bar gene for resistance to basta fused to the A.
            tumefaciens Nopaline synthase promoter and terminator. Cloned as a
            level 0 GB part ready to be transferred to a GB level1 plant
            expression vector..
ACCESSION   .
VERSION     .
KEYWORDS    pTNos:BASTA:PNos (GB0023)
SOURCE      synthetic DNA construct
  ORGANISM  synthetic DNA construct
REFERENCE   1 (bases 1 to 4205)
  AUTHORS   Sarrion-Perdigones A, Vazquez-Vilar M, Palaci J, Castelijns B,
            Forment J, Ziarsolo P, Blanca J, Granell A, Orzaez D
  TITLE     GoldenBraid 2.0: a comprehensive DNA assembly framework for plant
            synthetic biology.
  JOURNAL   Plant Physiol. 2013 Jul;162(3):1618-31.
  PUBMED    23669743
REFERENCE   2 (bases 1 to 4205)
  AUTHORS   .
  TITLE     Direct Submission
  JOURNAL   Exported May 13, 2021 from SnapGene Server 1.1.58
            http://www.snapgene.com
FEATURES             Location/Qualifiers
     source          1..4205
                     /organism="synthetic DNA construct"
                     /mol_type="other DNA"
     terminator      28..280
                     /label=NOS terminator
                     /note="nopaline synthase terminator and poly(A) signal"
     CDS             complement(300..851)
                     /codon_start=1
                     /gene="Streptomyces hygroscopicus bar"
                     /product="phosphinothricin acetyltransferase"
                     /label=BlpR
                     /note="confers resistance to bialophos or phosphinothricin"
                     /translation="MSPERRPADIRRATEADMPAVCTIVNHYIETSTVNFRTEPQEPQE
                     WTDDLVRLRERYPWLVAEVDGEVAGIAYAGPWKARNAYDWTAESTVYVSPRHQRTGLGS
                     TLYTHLLKSLEAQGFKSVVAVIGLPNDPSVRMHEALGYAPRGMLRAAGFKHGNWHDVGF
                     WQLDFSLPVPPRPVLPVTEI"
     promoter        complement(893..1072)
                     /label=NOS promoter
                     /note="nopaline synthase promoter"
     promoter        complement(1256..1274)
                     /label=SP6 promoter
                     /note="promoter for bacteriophage SP6 RNA polymerase"
     primer_bind     complement(1257..1274)
                     /label=SP6
                     /note="SP6 promoter, forward primer"
     primer_bind     complement(1292..1308)
                     /label=M13 rev
                     /note="common sequencing primer, one of multiple similar
                     variants"
     primer_bind     complement(1292..1308)
                     /label=M13 Reverse
                     /note="In lacZ gene. Also called M13-rev"
     primer_bind     complement(1305..1327)
                     /label=M13/pUC Reverse
                     /note="In lacZ gene"
     protein_bind    1316..1332
                     /label=lac operator
                     /bound_moiety="lac repressor encoded by lacI"
                     /note="The lac repressor binds to the lac operator to
                     inhibit transcription in E. coli. This inhibition can be
                     relieved by adding lactose or
                     isopropyl-beta-D-thiogalactopyranoside (IPTG)."
     promoter        complement(1340..1370)
                     /label=lac promoter
                     /note="promoter for the E. coli lac operon"
     protein_bind    1385..1406
                     /label=CAP binding site
                     /bound_moiety="E. coli catabolite activator protein"
                     /note="CAP binding activates transcription in the presence
                     of cAMP."
     primer_bind     complement(1523..1540)
                     /label=L4440
                     /note="L4440 vector, forward primer"
     rep_origin      complement(1694..2282)
                     /direction=LEFT
                     /label=ori
                     /note="high-copy-number ColE1/pMB1/pBR322/pUC origin of
                     replication"
     primer_bind     complement(1774..1793)
                     /label=pBR322ori-F
                     /note="pBR322 origin, forward primer"
     CDS             complement(2453..3313)
                     /codon_start=1
                     /gene="bla"
                     /product="beta-lactamase"
                     /label=AmpR
                     /note="confers resistance to ampicillin, carbenicillin, and
                     related antibiotics"
                     /translation="MSIQHFRVALIPFFAAFCLPVFAHPETLVKVKDAEDQLGARVGYI
                     ELDLNSGKILESFRPEERFPMMSTFKVLLCGAVLSRIDAGQEQLGRRIHYSQNDLVEYS
                     PVTEKHLTDGMTVRELCSAAITMSDNTAANLLLTTIGGPKELTAFLHNMGDHVTRLDRW
                     EPELNEAIPNDERDTTMPVAMATTLRKLLTGELLTLASRQQLIDWMEADKVAGPLLRSA
                     LPAGWFIADKSGAGERGSRGIIAALGPDGKPSRIVVIYTTGSQATMDERNRQIAEIGAS
                     LIKHW"
     primer_bind     3076..3095
                     /label=Amp-R
                     /note="Ampicillin resistance gene, reverse primer"
     promoter        complement(3314..3418)
                     /gene="bla"
                     /label=AmpR promoter
     rep_origin      complement(3496..3951)
                     /direction=LEFT
                     /label=f1 ori
                     /note="f1 bacteriophage origin of replication; arrow
                     indicates direction of (+) strand synthesis"
     primer_bind     complement(3633..3654)
                     /label=F1ori-F
                     /note="F1 origin, forward primer"
     primer_bind     3845..3864
                     /label=F1ori-R
                     /note="F1 origin, reverse primer"
     primer_bind     4077..4099
                     /label=M13/pUC Forward
                     /note="In lacZ gene"
     primer_bind     4091..4108
                     /label=M13 Forward
                     /note="In lacZ gene. Also called M13-F20 or M13 (-21)
                     Forward"
     primer_bind     4092..4108
                     /label=M13 fwd
                     /note="common sequencing primer, one of multiple similar
                     variants"
     primer_bind     4115..4134
                     /label=T7
                     /note="T7 promoter, forward primer"
     promoter        4115..4133
                     /label=T7 promoter
                     /note="promoter for bacteriophage T7 RNA polymerase"
     regulatory      4164..4173
                     /regulatory_class="other"
                     /note="vertebrate consensus sequence for strong initiation
                     of translation (Kozak, 1987)"
     regulatory      4168..4177
                     /regulatory_class="other"
                     /note="vertebrate consensus sequence for strong initiation
                     of translation (Kozak, 1987)"
ORIGIN
        1 ctcgggagat cagcttgcat gccggtcgat ctagtaacat agatgacacc gcgcgcgata
       61 atttatccta gtttgcgcgc tatattttgt tttctatcgc gtattaaatg tataattgcg
      121 ggactctaat cataaaaacc catctcataa ataacgtcat gcattacatg ttaattatta
      181 catgcttaac gtaattcaac agaaattata tgataatcat cccaagaccg gcaacaggat
      241 tcaatcttaa gaaactttat tgccaaatgt ttgaacgatc tgcttgactc taggggtcat
      301 cagatttcgg tgacgggcag gaccggacgg ggcggcaccg gcaggctgaa gtccagctgc
      361 cagaaaccca cgtcatgcca gttcccgtgc ttgaagccgg ccgcccgcag catgccgcgg
      421 ggggcatatc cgagcgcctc gtgcatgcgc acgctcgggt cgttgggcag cccgatgaca
      481 gcgaccacgc tcttgaagcc ctgtgcctcc agggacttca gcaggtgggt gtagagcgtg
      541 gagcccagtc ccgtccgctg gtggcggggg gacacgtaca cggtcgactc ggccgtccag
      601 tcgtaggcgt tgcgtgcctt ccagggaccc gcgtaggcta tgccggcgac ctcgccgtcc
      661 acctcggcga cgagccaggg atagcgctcc cgcagacgga cgaggtcgtc cgtccactcc
      721 tgcggttcct gcggctcggt acggaagttg accgtgcttg tctcgatgta gtggttgacg
      781 atggtgcaga ccgccggcat gtccgcctcg gtggcacggc ggatgtcggc cgggcgtcgt
      841 tctgggctca tggtagatcc cctcgatcga gttgagagtg aatatgagac tctaattgga
      901 taccgagggg aatttatgga acgtcagtgg agcatttttg acaagaaata tttgctagct
      961 gatagtgacc ttaggcgact tttgaacgcg caataatggt ttctgacgta tgtgcttagc
     1021 tcattaaact ccagaaaccc gcggctcagt ggctccttca acgttgcggt tctgtcagtt
     1081 ccaaacgtaa aacggcttgt cccgcgtcat cggcgggggt cataacgtga ctcccttaat
     1141 tctcatgtat gatacgctcg agaccactca tcgcccatca ctagtgaatt cgcggccgcc
     1201 tgcaggtcga ccatatggga gagctcccaa cgcgttggat gcatagcttg agtattctat
     1261 agtgtcacct aaatagcttg gcgtaatcat ggtcatagct gtttcctgtg tgaaattgtt
     1321 atccgctcac aattccacac aacatacgag ccggaagcat aaagtgtaaa gcctggggtg
     1381 cctaatgagt gagctaactc acattaattg cgttgcgctc actgcccgct ttccagtcgg
     1441 gaaacctgtc gtgccagctg cattaatgaa tcggccaacg cgcggggaga ggcggtttgc
     1501 gtattgggcg ctcttccgct tcctcgctca ctgactcgct gcgctcggtc gttcggctgc
     1561 ggcgagcggt atcagctcac tcaaaggcgg taatacggtt atccacagaa tcaggggata
     1621 acgcaggaaa gaacatgtga gcaaaaggcc agcaaaaggc caggaaccgt aaaaaggccg
     1681 cgttgctggc gtttttccat aggctccgcc cccctgacga gcatcacaaa aatcgacgct
     1741 caagtcagag gtggcgaaac ccgacaggac tataaagata ccaggcgttt ccccctggaa
     1801 gctccctcgt gcgctctcct gttccgaccc tgccgcttac cggatacctg tccgcctttc
     1861 tcccttcggg aagcgtggcg ctttctcata gctcacgctg taggtatctc agttcggtgt
     1921 aggtcgttcg ctccaagctg ggctgtgtgc acgaaccccc cgttcagccc gaccgctgcg
     1981 ccttatccgg taactatcgt cttgagtcca acccggtaag acacgactta tcgccactgg
     2041 cagcagccac tggtaacagg attagcagag cgaggtatgt aggcggtgct acagagttct
     2101 tgaagtggtg gcctaactac ggctacacta gaagaacagt atttggtatc tgcgctctgc
     2161 tgaagccagt taccttcgga aaaagagttg gtagctcttg atccggcaaa caaaccaccg
     2221 ctggtagcgg tggttttttt gtttgcaagc agcagattac gcgcagaaaa aaaggatctc
     2281 aagaagatcc tttgatcttt tctacggggt ctgacgctca gtggaacgaa aactcacgtt
     2341 aagggatttt ggtcatgaga ttatcaaaaa ggatcttcac ctagatcctt ttaaattaaa
     2401 aatgaagttt taaatcaatc taaagtatat atgagtaaac ttggtctgac agttaccaat
     2461 gcttaatcag tgaggcacct atctcagcga tctgtctatt tcgttcatcc atagttgcct
     2521 gactccccgt cgtgtagata actacgatac gggagggctt accatctggc cccagtgctg
     2581 caatgatacc gcgagaccca cgctcaccgg ctccagattt atcagcaata aaccagccag
     2641 ccggaagggc cgagcgcaga agtggtcctg caactttatc cgcctccatc cagtctatta
     2701 attgttgccg ggaagctaga gtaagtagtt cgccagttaa tagtttgcgc aacgttgttg
     2761 ccattgctac aggcatcgtg gtgtcacgct cgtcgtttgg tatggcttca ttcagctccg
     2821 gttcccaacg atcaaggcga gttacatgat cccccatgtt gtgcaaaaaa gcggttagct
     2881 ccttcggtcc tccgatcgtt gtcagaagta agttggccgc agtgttatca ctcatggtta
     2941 tggcagcact gcataattct cttactgtca tgccatccgt aagatgcttt tctgtgactg
     3001 gtgagtactc aaccaagtca ttctgagaat agtgtatgcg gcgaccgagt tgctcttgcc
     3061 cggcgtcaat acgggataat accgcgccac atagcagaac tttaaaagtg ctcatcattg
     3121 gaaaacgttc ttcggggcga aaactctcaa ggatcttacc gctgttgaga tccagttcga
     3181 tgtaacccac tcgtgcaccc aactgatctt cagcatcttt tactttcacc agcgtttctg
     3241 ggtgagcaaa aacaggaagg caaaatgccg caaaaaaggg aataagggcg acacggaaat
     3301 gttgaatact catactcttc ctttttcaat attattgaag catttatcag ggttattgtc
     3361 tcatgagcgg atacatattt gaatgtattt agaaaaataa acaaataggg gttccgcgca
     3421 catttccccg aaaagtgcca cctgatgcgg tgtgaaatac cgcacagatg cgtaaggaga
     3481 aaataccgca tcaggaaatt gtaagcgtta atattttgtt aaaattcgcg ttaaattttt
     3541 gttaaatcag ctcatttttt aaccaatagg ccgaaatcgg caaaatccct tataaatcaa
     3601 aagaatagac cgagataggg ttgagtgttg ttccagtttg gaacaagagt ccactattaa
     3661 agaacgtgga ctccaacgtc aaaggnnnnn nnnnnnnnnn nnnnnnnnnn nnnnnnnnnn
     3721 nnnnnnnnnn nnnntnnnnn nnnnnnnnnn nnnnnnnnnn nnnnnnnnnn nnnnnnnnnn
     3781 nnnnnnnnnn nnnnnnnnnn nnnnnnnnnn nnnnnnnnnn nnnnnngnnn nnnnnnnnnn
     3841 nnnnnnnnnn nnnnnnnnnn nnnnnnnnnn nnnnnnnnnn nnnnnnnnnn nnnnnnnnnn
     3901 nnnnnnnnnn nnnnnnnnnn nnnnnnnnnn nnnnnnnnnn nnnnnnnnnn nccattcgcc
     3961 attcaggctg cgcaactgtt gggaagggcg atcggtgcgg gcctcttcgc tattacgcca
     4021 gctggcgaaa gggggatgtg ctgcaaggcg attaagttgg gtaacgccag ggttttccca
     4081 gtcacgacgt tgtaaaacga cggccagtga attgtaatac gactcactat agggcgaatt
     4141 gggcccgacg tcgcatgctc ccggccgcca tggcggccgc gggaattcga tgggcgatga
     4201 gtggt
//
