>Addgene plasmid #68211 | pTNos:BASTA:PNos (GB0023) | addgene partial sequence | sequence record 128052 | SP6 5'-ATTTAGGTGACACTATAG-3'
ACGCGTTGGGAGCTCTCCCATATGGTCGACCTGCAGGCGGCCGCGAATTCACTAGTGATTGGGCGATGAG
TGGTCTCGAGCGTATCATACATGAGAATTAAGGGAGTCACGTTATGACCCCCGCCGATGACGCGGGACAA
GCCGTTTTACGTTTGGAACTGACAGAACCGCAACGTTGAAGGAGCCACTGAGCCGCGGGTTTCTGGAGTT
TAATGAGCTAAGCACATACGTCAGAAACCATTATTGCGCGTTCAAAAGTCGCCTAAGGTCACTATCAGCT
AGCAAATATTTCTTGTCAAAAATGCTCCACTGACGTTCCATAAATTCCCCTCGGTATCCAATTAGAGTCT
CATATTCACTCTCAACTCGATCGAGGGGATCTACCATGAGCCCAGAACGACGCCCGGCCGACATCCGCCG
TGCCACCGAGGCGGACATGCCGGCGGTCTGCACCATCGTCAACCACTACATCGAGACAAGCACGGTCAAC
TTCCGTACCGAGCCGCAGGAACCGCAGGAGTGGACGGACGACCTCGTCCGTCTGCGGGAGCGCTATCCCT
GGCTCGTCGCCGAGGTGGACGGCGAGGTCGCCGGCATAGCCTACGCGGGTCCCTGGAAGGCACGCAACGC
CTACGACTGGACGGCCGAGTCGACCGTGTACGTGTCCCCCCGCCACCAGCGGACGGGACTGGGCTCCACG
CTCTACACCCACCTGCTGAAGTCCCTGGAGGCACAGGGCTTCAAGAGCGTGGTCGCTGTCATCGGGCTGC
CCAACGACCCGAGCGTGCGCATGCACGAGGCGCTCGGATATGCCCCCCGCGGCATGCTGCGGGCGGCCGG
CTTCAAGCACGGGAACTGGCATGACGTGG
