>Addgene plasmid #68211 | pTNos:BASTA:PNos (GB0023) | addgene partial sequence | sequence record 128053 | T7 5'-TAATACGACTCACTATAGGG-3'
CTCCGGCCGCCATGGCGGCCGCGGGAATTCGATTGGGCGATGAGTGGTCTCGGGAGATCAGCTTGCATGC
CGGTCGATCTAGTAACATAGATGACACCGCGCGCGATAATTTATCCTAGTTTGCGCGCTATATTTTGTTT
TCTATCGCGTATTAAATGTATAATTGCGGGACTCTAATCATAAAAACCCATCTCATAAATAACGTCATGC
ATTACATGTTAATTATTACATGCTTAACGTAATTCAACAGAAATTATATGATAATCATCCCAAGACCGGC
AACAGGATTCAATCTTAAGAAACTTTATTGCCAAATGTTTGAACGATCTGCTTGACTCTAGGGGTCATCA
GATTTCGGTGACGGGCAGGACCGGACGGGGCGGCACCGGCAGGCTGAAGTCCAGCTGCCAGAAACCCACG
TCATGCCAGTTCCCGTGCTTGAAGCCGGCCGCCCGCAGCATGCCGCGGGGGGCATATCCGAGCGCCTCGT
GCATGCGCACGCTCGGGTCGTTGGGCAGCCCGATGACAGCGACCACGCTCTTGAAGCCCTGTGCCTCCAG
GGACTTCAGCAGGTGGGTGTAGAGCGTGGAGCCCAGTCCCGTCCGCTGGTGGCGGGGGGACACGTACACG
GTCGACTCGGCCGTCCAGTCGTAGGCGTTGCGTGCCTTCCAGGGACCCGCGTAGGCTATGCCGGCGACCT
CGCCGTCCACCTCGGCGACGAGCCAGGGATAGCGCTCCCGCAGACGGACGAGGTCGTCCGTCCACTCCTG
CGGTTCCTGCGGCTCGGTACGGAAGTTGACCGTGCTTGTCTCGATGTAGTGGTTGACGATGGTGCAGACC
GCCGGCATGTCCGCCTCGGTGGCACGGCGGATGTCGGCCGGGCGTCGTTCTGG
